Addgene plasmid #180282: pYTK-DN1
Purpose: Cas9 cassette (TU1)
Depositing lab: Andreas Milias-Argeitis. Depositing organization: University of Groningen. Publication: A user-friendly and streamlined protocol for CRISPR/Cas9 genome editing in budding yeast. Novarina D, Koutsoumpa A, Milias-Argeitis A. STAR Protoc. 2022 Jun 10;3(2):101358. doi: 10.1016/j.xpro.2022.101358. eCollection 2022 Jun 17. PubMed 35712010.
Backbone
  Vector backbone: pYTK095
  Backbone size w/o insert (bp): 1874
  Total vector size (bp): 7351
  Vector type: Bacterial Expression
Growth in bacteria
  Bacterial resistance: Ampicillin, 100 μg/mL
  Growth temperature: 37°C
  Growth strain: DH5alpha
  Copy number: High Copy
Gene/Insert
  Gene/Insert name: ConLS - pPGK1 - Cas9 - tPGK1 - ConR1
  Species: Synthetic
  Insert size (bp): 5477
  Promoter: pPGK1
  Cloning method: Restriction Enzyme; 5′ cloning site BsmBI (destroyed during cloning); 3′ cloning site BsmBI (destroyed during cloning)
  Sequencing primers: 5′ tggtagagccacaaacagcc; 3′ taactgccttgatctgtcgg
Resource information
  A portion of this plasmid was derived from a plasmid made by: A Highly-characterized Yeast Toolkit for Modular, Multi-part Assembly. Lee ME, DeLoache, WC A, Cervantes B, Dueber, JE. ACS Synthetic Biology 2015 DOI: 10.1021/sb500366v
Terms and licenses: Academic/Nonprofit Terms; Industry Terms: Not Available to Industry
Depositor comments: This plasmid was obtained via Golden Gate assembly of plasmids: pYTK002 + pYTK011 + pYTK036 + pYTK054 + pYTK067 + pYTK095
How to cite: pYTK-DN1 was a gift from Andreas Milias-Argeitis (Addgene plasmid # 180282 ; http://n2t.net/addgene:180282 ; RRID:Addgene_180282)
