[The description below was written by a language model from this plasmid's Addgene catalogue record and pLannotate feature annotations shown in this document.]
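Description:
pYTK-DN1 is a 7,351 bp cassette plasmid built in the Yeast Toolkit (YTK) modular cloning system, carrying a Cas9 transcription unit intended as the first unit (TU1) in a multigene assembly for CRISPR/Cas9 genome editing in budding yeast. It was made by Golden Gate assembly of six toolkit parts into the pYTK095 backbone. That backbone supplies only bacterial maintenance functions: a high-copy ColE1/pUC-type origin of replication and a β-lactamase gene with its own promoter for ampicillin selection. The feature table shows no yeast origin, centromere or auxotrophic marker. This fits the catalogue listing as a bacterial vector: the plasmid is an E. coli-propagated intermediate, not a plasmid meant to be maintained in yeast by itself.

The 5,477 bp synthetic insert is arranged as ConLS – pPGK1 – Cas9 – tPGK1 – ConR1. The Streptococcus pyogenes Cas9 coding sequence is followed by two tandem SV40 large T antigen nuclear localization signals at its C-terminal end, which direct the nuclease to the nucleus. Expression is driven by the promoter of the yeast PGK1 (3-phosphoglycerate kinase) gene, which is generally regarded as strong and constitutive, and transcription ends at the PGK1 terminator. The promoter and the connectors are named in the catalogue fields but were not picked up by the automated annotation, which detected only a fragment of the terminator. ConLS and ConR1 are YTK assembly connectors that flank the transcription unit and set its position and order when it is joined to neighbouring cassettes in a subsequent Golden Gate step. The record does not state which downstream units, such as a guide RNA cassette or yeast markers, it is combined with.
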