Features (pLannotate 1.2.2; 7 found; start..end, strand, type, name):
    887..4990    +  CDS            cas9: CAS9_STRP1 - Also known as csn1 From Streptococcus pyogenes serotype M1.
   5003..5023    +  CDS            SV40 NLS: nuclear localization signal of SV40 (simian virus 40) large T antigen
   5027..5047    +  CDS            SV40 NLS: nuclear localization signal of SV40 (simian virus 40) large T antigen
   5066..5290    +  terminator     PGK1 terminator (fragment): S. cerevisae PGK1; transcription terminator for 3-phosphoglycerate kinase gene
   5570..6430    -  CDS            AmpR: β-lactamase; bla; confers resistance to ampicillin, carbenicillin, and related antibiotics
   6431..6535    -  promoter       AmpR promoter: bla
   6638..7226    +  rep_origin     ori: high-copy-number ColE1/pMB1/pBR322/pUC origin of replication
>Addgene plasmid #180282 | pYTK-DN1 | addgene full sequence | sequence record 359664 | Addgene NGS Result
ATGGTAGAGCCACAAACAGCCGGTACAAGCAACGATCTCCAGGACCATCTGAATCATGCGCGGATGACAC
GAACTCACGACGGCGATCACAGACATTAACCCACAGTACAGACACTGCGACAACGTGGCAATTCGTCGCA
ATACCGTCTCACTGAACTGGCCGATAATTGCAGACGAACGGTGAGTAAGGAAAGAGTGAGGAACTATCGC
ATACCTGCATTTAAAGATGCCGATTTGGGCGCGAATCCTTTATTTTGGCTTCACCCTCATACTATTATCA
GGGCCAGAAAAAGGAAGTGTTTCCCTCCTTCTTGAATTGATGTTACCCTCATAAAGCACGTGGCCTCTTA
TCGAGAAAGAAATTACCGTCGCTCGTGATTTGTTTGCAAAAAGAACAAAACTGAAAAAACCCAGACACGC
TCGACTTCCTGTCATCCTATTGATTGCAGCTTCCAATTTCGTCACACAACAAGGTCCTAGCGACGGCTCA
CAGGTTTTGTAACAAGCAATCGAAGGTTCTGGAATGGCGGGAAAGGGTTTAGTACCACATGCTATGATGC
CCACTGTGATCTCCAGAGCAAAGTTCGTTCGATCGTACTGTTACTCTCTCTCTTTCAAACAGAATTGTCC
GAATCGTGTGACAACAACAGCCTGTTCTCACACACTCTTTTCTTCTAACCAAGGGGGTGGTTTAGTTTAG
TAGAACCTCGTGAAACTTACATTTACATATATATAAACTTGCATAAATTGGTCAATGCAAGAAATACATA
TTTGGTCTTTTCTAATTCGTAGTTTTTCAAGTTCTTAGATGCTTTCTTTTTCTCTTTTTTACAGATCATC
AAGGAAGTAATTATCTACTTTTTACAACAAATATAAAACAAGATCTATGGACAAGAAGTATTCTATCGGA
CTGGATATCGGGACTAATAGCGTCGGGTGGGCCGTGATCACTGACGAGTACAAGGTGCCCTCTAAGAAGT
TCAAGGTGCTCGGGAACACCGACCGGCATTCCATCAAGAAAAATCTGATCGGAGCTCTCCTCTTTGATTC
AGGGGAAACCGCTGAAGCAACCCGCCTCAAGCGGACTGCTAGACGGCGGTACACCAGGAGGAAGAACCGG
ATTTGTTACCTTCAAGAGATATTCTCCAACGAAATGGCAAAGGTCGACGACAGCTTCTTCCATAGGCTGG
AAGAATCATTCCTCGTGGAAGAGGATAAGAAGCATGAACGGCATCCCATCTTCGGTAATATCGTCGACGA
GGTGGCCTATCACGAGAAATACCCAACCATCTACCATCTTCGCAAAAAGCTGGTGGACTCAACCGACAAG
GCAGACCTCCGGCTTATCTACCTGGCCCTGGCCCACATGATCAAGTTCAGAGGCCACTTCCTGATCGAGG
GCGACCTCAATCCTGACAATAGCGATGTGGATAAACTGTTCATCCAGCTGGTGCAGACTTACAACCAGCT
CTTTGAAGAGAACCCCATCAATGCAAGCGGAGTCGATGCCAAGGCCATTCTGTCAGCCCGGCTGTCAAAG
AGCCGCAGACTTGAGAATCTTATCGCTCAGCTGCCGGGTGAAAAGAAAAATGGACTGTTCGGGAACCTGA
TTGCTCTTTCACTTGGGCTGACTCCCAATTTCAAGTCTAATTTCGACCTGGCAGAGGATGCCAAGCTGCA
ACTGTCCAAGGACACCTATGATGACGATCTCGACAACCTCCTGGCCCAGATCGGTGACCAATACGCCGAC
CTTTTCCTTGCTGCTAAGAATCTTTCTGACGCCATCCTGCTGTCTGACATTCTCCGCGTGAACACTGAAA
TCACCAAGGCCCCTCTTTCAGCTTCAATGATTAAGCGGTATGATGAGCACCACCAGGACCTGACCCTGCT
TAAGGCACTCGTCCGGCAGCAGCTTCCGGAGAAGTACAAGGAAATCTTCTTTGACCAGTCAAAGAATGGA
TACGCCGGCTACATCGACGGAGGTGCCTCCCAAGAGGAATTTTATAAGTTTATCAAACCTATCCTTGAGA
AGATGGACGGCACCGAAGAGCTCCTCGTGAAACTGAATCGGGAGGATCTGCTGCGGAAGCAGCGCACTTT
CGACAATGGGAGCATTCCCCACCAGATCCATCTTGGGGAGCTTCACGCCATCCTTCGGCGCCAAGAGGAC
TTCTACCCCTTTCTTAAGGACAACAGGGAGAAGATTGAGAAAATTCTCACTTTCCGCATCCCCTACTACG
TGGGACCCCTCGCCAGAGGAAATAGCCGGTTTGCTTGGATGACCAGAAAGTCAGAAGAAACTATCACTCC
CTGGAACTTCGAAGAGGTGGTGGACAAGGGAGCCAGCGCTCAGTCATTCATCGAACGGATGACTAACTTC
GATAAGAACCTCCCCAATGAGAAGGTCCTGCCGAAACATTCCCTGCTCTACGAGTACTTTACCGTGTACA
ACGAGCTGACCAAGGTGAAATATGTCACCGAAGGGATGAGGAAGCCCGCATTCCTGTCAGGCGAACAAAA
GAAGGCAATTGTGGACCTTCTGTTCAAGACCAATAGAAAGGTGACCGTGAAGCAGCTGAAGGAGGACTAT
TTCAAGAAAATTGAATGCTTCGACTCTGTGGAGATTAGCGGGGTCGAAGATCGGTTCAACGCAAGCCTGG
GTACTTACCATGATCTGCTTAAGATCATCAAGGACAAGGATTTTCTGGACAATGAGGAGAACGAGGACAT
CCTTGAGGACATTGTCCTGACTCTCACTCTGTTCGAGGACCGGGAAATGATCGAGGAGAGGCTTAAGACC
TACGCCCATCTGTTCGACGATAAAGTGATGAAGCAACTTAAACGGAGAAGATATACCGGATGGGGACGCC
TTAGCCGCAAACTCATCAACGGAATCCGGGACAAACAGAGCGGAAAGACCATTCTTGATTTCCTTAAGAG
CGACGGATTCGCTAATCGCAACTTCATGCAACTTATCCATGATGATTCCCTGACCTTTAAGGAGGACATC
CAGAAGGCCCAAGTGTCTGGACAAGGTGACTCACTGCACGAGCATATCGCAAATCTGGCTGGTTCACCCG
CTATTAAGAAGGGTATTCTCCAGACCGTGAAAGTCGTGGACGAGCTGGTCAAGGTGATGGGTCGCCATAA
ACCAGAGAACATTGTCATCGAGATGGCCAGGGAAAACCAGACTACCCAGAAGGGACAGAAGAACAGCAGG
GAGCGGATGAAAAGAATTGAGGAAGGGATTAAGGAGCTCGGGTCACAGATCCTTAAAGAGCACCCGGTGG
AAAACACCCAGCTTCAGAATGAGAAGCTCTATCTGTACTACCTTCAAAATGGACGCGATATGTATGTGGA
CCAAGAGCTTGATATCAACAGGCTCTCAGACTACGACGTGGACCATATCGTCCCTCAGAGCTTCCTCAAA
GACGACTCAATTGACAATAAGGTGCTGACTCGCTCAGACAAGAACCGGGGAAAGTCAGATAACGTGCCCT
CAGAGGAAGTCGTGAAAAAGATGAAGAACTATTGGCGCCAGCTTCTGAACGCAAAGCTGATCACTCAGCG
GAAGTTCGACAATCTCACTAAGGCTGAGAGGGGCGGACTGAGCGAACTGGACAAAGCAGGATTCATTAAA
CGGCAACTTGTGGAGACTCGGCAGATTACTAAACATGTCGCCCAAATCCTTGACTCACGCATGAATACCA
AGTACGACGAAAACGACAAACTTATCCGCGAGGTGAAGGTGATTACCCTGAAGTCCAAGCTGGTCAGCGA
TTTCAGAAAGGACTTTCAATTCTACAAAGTGCGGGAGATCAATAACTATCATCATGCTCATGACGCATAT
CTGAATGCCGTGGTGGGAACCGCCCTGATCAAGAAGTACCCAAAGCTGGAAAGCGAGTTCGTGTACGGAG
ACTACAAGGTCTACGACGTGCGCAAGATGATTGCCAAATCTGAGCAGGAGATCGGAAAGGCCACCGCAAA
GTACTTCTTCTACAGCAACATCATGAATTTCTTCAAGACCGAAATCACCCTTGCAAACGGTGAGATCCGG
AAGAGGCCGCTCATCGAGACTAATGGGGAGACTGGCGAAATCGTGTGGGACAAGGGCAGAGATTTCGCTA
CCGTGCGCAAAGTGCTTTCTATGCCTCAAGTGAACATCGTGAAGAAAACCGAGGTGCAAACCGGAGGCTT
TTCTAAGGAATCAATCCTCCCCAAGCGCAACTCCGACAAGCTCATTGCAAGGAAGAAGGATTGGGACCCT
AAGAAGTACGGCGGATTCGATTCACCAACTGTGGCTTATTCTGTCCTGGTCGTGGCTAAGGTGGAAAAAG
GAAAGTCTAAGAAGCTCAAGAGCGTGAAGGAACTGCTGGGTATCACCATTATGGAGCGCAGCTCCTTCGA
GAAGAACCCAATTGACTTTCTCGAAGCCAAAGGTTACAAGGAAGTCAAGAAGGACCTTATCATCAAGCTC
CCAAAGTATAGCCTGTTCGAACTGGAGAATGGGCGGAAGCGGATGCTCGCCTCCGCTGGCGAACTTCAGA
AGGGTAATGAGCTGGCTCTCCCCTCCAAGTACGTGAATTTCCTCTACCTTGCAAGCCATTACGAGAAGCT
GAAGGGGAGCCCCGAGGACAACGAGCAAAAGCAACTGTTTGTGGAGCAGCATAAGCATTATCTGGACGAG
ATCATTGAGCAGATTTCCGAGTTTTCTAAACGCGTCATTCTCGCTGATGCCAACCTCGATAAAGTCCTTA
GCGCATACAATAAGCACAGAGACAAACCAATTCGGGAGCAGGCTGAGAATATCATCCACCTGTTCACCCT
CACCAATCTTGGTGCCCCTGCCGCATTCAAGTACTTCGACACCACCATCGACCGGAAACGCTATACCTCC
ACCAAAGAAGTGCTGGACGCCACCCTCATCCACCAGAGCATCACCGGACTTTACGAAACTCGGATTGACC
TCTCACAGCTCGGAGGGGATGAGGGAGCTGATCCAAAAAAGAAGAGAAAGGTAGATCCAAAAAAGAAGAG
AAAGGTATAAGGATCCTAACTCGAGATTGAATTGAATTGAAATCGATAGATCAATTTTTTTCTTTTCTCT
TTCCCCATCCTTTACGCTAAAATAATAGTTTATTTTATTTTTTGAATATTTTTTATTTATATACGTATAT
ATAGACTATTATTTATCTTTTAATGATTATTAAGATTTTTATTAAAAAAAAATTCGCTCCTCTTTTAATG
CCTTTATGCAGTTTTTTTTTCCCATTCGATATTTCTATGTGCTGCCAATGAGACGACGGGGTCATCACGG
CTCATCATGCGCCAAACAAATGTGTGCAATACACGCTCGGATGACTGCATGATGACCGCACTGACTGGGG
ACAGCAGATCCACCTAAGCCTGTGAGAGAAGCAGACACCCGACAGATCAAGGCAGTTAACTAGTGCACTG
CAGTACAGCGGCCGCGATTATCAAAAAGGATCTTCACCTAGATCCTTTTAAATTAAAAATGAAGTTTTAA
ATCAATCTAAAGTATATATGAGTAAACTTGGTCTGACAGTTACCAATGCTTAATCAGTGAGGCACCTATC
TCAGCGATCTGTCTATTTCGTTCATCCATAGTTGCCTGACTCCCCGTCGTGTAGATAACTACGATACGGG
AGGGCTTACCATCTGGCCCCAGTGCTGCAATGATACCGCGGGACCCACGCTCACCGGCTCCAGATTTATC
AGCAATAAACCAGCCAGCCGGAAGGGCCGAGCGCAGAAGTGGTCCTGCAACTTTATCCGCCTCCATCCAG
TCTATTAATTGTTGCCGGGAAGCTAGAGTAAGTAGTTCGCCAGTTAATAGTTTGCGCAACGTTGTTGCCA
TTGCTACAGGCATCGTGGTGTCACGCTCGTCGTTTGGTATGGCTTCATTCAGCTCCGGTTCCCAACGATC
AAGGCGAGTTACATGATCCCCCATGTTGTGCAAAAAAGCGGTTAGCTCCTTCGGTCCTCCGATCGTTGTC
AGAAGTAAGTTGGCCGCAGTGTTATCACTCATGGTTATGGCAGCACTGCATAATTCTCTTACTGTCATGC
CATCCGTAAGATGCTTTTCTGTGACTGGTGAGTACTCAACCAAGTCATTCTGAGAATAGTGTATGCGGCG
ACCGAGTTGCTCTTGCCCGGCGTCAATACGGGATAATACCGCGCCACATAGCAGAACTTTAAAAGTGCTC
ATCATTGGAAAACGTTCTTCGGGGCGAAAACTCTCAAGGATCTTACCGCTGTTGAGATCCAGTTCGATGT
AACCCACTCGTGCACCCAACTGATCTTCAGCATCTTTTACTTTCACCAGCGTTTCTGGGTGAGCAAAAAC
AGGAAGGCAAAATGCCGCAAAAAAGGGAATAAGGGCGACACGGAAATGTTGAATACTCATACTCTTCCTT
TTTCAATATTATTGAAGCATTTATCAGGGTTATTGTCTCATGAGCGGATACATATTTGAATGTATTTAGA
AAAATAAACAAATAGGGGTTCCGCGCACATTTCCCCGAAAAGTGCCACCTGTCATGACCAAAATCCCTTA
ACGTGAGTTTTCGTTCCACTGAGCGTCAGACCCCGTAGAAAAGATCAAAGGATCTTCTTGAGATCCTTTT
TTTCTGCGCGTAATCTGCTGCTTGCAAACAAAAAAACCACCGCTACCAGCGGTGGTTTGTTTGCCGGATC
AAGAGCTACCAACTCTTTTTCCGAAGGTAACTGGCTTCAGCAGAGCGCAGATACCAAATACTGTTCTTCT
AGTGTAGCCGTAGTTAGGCCACCACTTCAAGAACTCTGTAGCACCGCCTACATACCTCGCTCTGCTAATC
CTGTTACCAGTGGCTGCTGCCAGTGGCGATAAGTCGTGTCTTACCGGGTTGGACTCAAGACGATAGTTAC
CGGATAAGGCGCAGCGGTCGGGCTGAACGGGGGGTTCGTGCACACAGCCCAGCTTGGAGCGAACGACCTA
CACCGAACTGAGATACCTACAGCGTGAGCTATGAGAAAGCGCCACGCTTCCCGAAGGGAGAAAGGCGGAC
AGGTATCCGGTAAGCGGCAGGGTCGGAACAGGAGAGCGCACGAGGGAGCTTCCAGGGGGAAACGCCTGGT
ATCTTTATAGTCCTGTCGGGTTTCGCCACCTCTGACTTGAGCGTCGATTTTTGTGATGCTCGTCAGGGGG
GCGGAGCCTATGGAAAAACGCCAGCAACGCGGCCTTTTTACGGTTCCTGGCCTTTTGCTGGCCTTTTGCT
CACATGTTCTTTCCTGCGTTATCCCCTGATTCTGTGGATAACCGTGCGGCCGCCCCTGAATTCGCATCTA
G
